>Addgene plasmid #85914 | AB.pCCL.sin.cPPT.GFP.miR-572.sensor.PGK.dNGFR.WPRE | addgene full sequence | sequence record 170133 | Addgene NGS Result
ATGGTGAGCAAGGGCGAGGAGCTGTTCACCGGGGTGGTGCCCATCCTGGTCGAGCTGGACGGCGACGTAA
ACGGCCACAAGTTCAGCGTGTCCGGCGAGGGCGAGGGCGATGCCACCTACGGCAAGCTGACCCTGAAGTT
CATCTGCACCACCGGCAAGCTGCCCGTGCCCTGGCCCACCCTCGTGACCACCCTGACCTACGGCGTGCAG
TGCTTCAGCCGCTACCCCGACCACATGAAGCAGCACGACTTCTTCAAGTCCGCCATGCCCGAAGGCTACG
TCCAGGAGCGCACCATCTTCTTCAAGGACGACGGCAACTACAAGACCCGCGCCGAGGTGAAGTTCGAGGG
CGACACCCTGGTGAACCGCATCGAGCTGAAGGGCATCGACTTCAAGGAGGACGGCAACATCCTGGGGCAC
AAGCTGGAGTACAACTACAACAGCCACAACGTCTATATCATGGCCGACAAGCAGAAGAACGGCATCAAGG
TGAACTTCAAGATCCGCCACAACATCGAGGACGGCAGCGTGCAGCTCGCCGACCACTACCAGCAGAACAC
CCCCATCGGCGACGGCCCCGTGCTGCTGCCCGACAACCACTACCTGAGCACCCAGTCCGCCCTGAGCAAA
GACCCCAACGAGAAGCGCGATCACATGGTCCTGCTGGAGTTCGTGACCGCCGCCGGGATCACTCTCGGCA
TGGACGAGCTGTACAAGTAAAGCGGCCGCGTCGAGAGATGGGGGAGGCTAACTGAGCTAGCCGACCTTAA
CTGGGGAGTACCAATCGTCGTAGCTCTGTGTGACGGATGCCAGATGTCTGTGTGACGGATGCCAGATGTC
TGTGTGACGGATGCCAGATGTCTGTGTGACGGATGCCAGATGTCTGTGTGACGGATGCCAGATGTCTGTG
TGACGGATGCCAGATGACCGGTATCAACAGACATTAATTGGGCGATCAACAGACATTAATTGGGCGATCA
ACAGACATTAATTGGGCGATCAACAGACATTAATTGGGCGATCAACAGACATTAATGGGCGATCAACAGA
CATTAATTGGGCGGCTACGTCGACCAGTACTCCCCAGTTAAGGTCGGCTAGCCGACCTTAACTGGGGAGT
ACCAATCGTCGTAGCTGGGCCACCGCCGAGCGGACTGGGCCACCGCCGAGCGGACTGGGCCACCGCCGAG
CGGACTGGGCCACCGCCGAGCGGACTGGGCCACCGCCGAGCGGACTGGGCCACCGCCGAGCGGACACCGG
TACTAGCTTAGTCATGCACCGGGCTGCAGGAATTCGATGACAGGCGCAGCTTCCGAGGGATTTGAGATCC
AGACATGATAAGATACATTGATGAGTTTGGACAAACCAAAACTAGAATGCAGTGAAAAAAATGCCTTATT
TGTGAAATTTGTGATGCTATTGCCTTATTTGTAACCATTATAAGCTGCAATAAACAAGTTAACAACAACA
ATTGCATTCATTTTATGTTTCAGGTTCAGGGGGAGGTGTGGGAGGTTTTTTAAAGCAAGTAAAACCTCTA
CAAATGTGGTATGGCTGATTATGATCAGATCTCTCGAGGCTAGTCTCGTGATCGATAAAATTTTGAATTT
TTGTAATTTGTTTTTGTAATTCTTTAGTTTGTATGTCTGTTGCTATTATGTCTACTATTCTTTCCCCTGC
ACTGTACCCCCCAATCCCCCCTTTTCTTTTAAAAGTTAACCGATACCGTCGAGATCCGTTCACTAATCGA
ATGGATCTGTCTCTGTCTCTCTCTCCACCTTCTTCTTCTATTCCTTCGGGCCTGTCGGGTCCCCTCGGGG
TTGGGAGGTGGGTCTGAAACGATAATGGTGAATATCCCTGCCTAACTCTATTCACTATAGAAAGTACAGC
AAAAACTATTCTTAAACCTACCAAGCCTCCTACTATCATTATGAATAATTTTATATACCACAGCCAATTT
GTTATGTTAAACCAATTCCACAAACTTGCCCATTTATCTAATTCCAATAATTCTTGTTCATTCTTTTCTT
GCTGGTTTTGCGATTCTTCAATTAAGGAGTGTATTAAGCTTGTGTAATTGTTAATTTCTCTGTCCCACTC
CATCCAGGTCGTGTGATTCCAAATCTGTTCCAGAGATTTATTACTCCAACTAGCATTCCAAGGCACAGCA
GTGGTGCAAATGAGTTTTCCAGAGCAACCCCAAATCCCCAGGAGCTGTTGATCCTTTAGGTATCTTTCCA
CAGCCAGGATTCTTGCCTGGAGCTGCTTGATGCCCCAGACTGTGAGTTGCAACAGATGCTGTTGCGCCTC
AATAGCCCTCAGCAAATTGTTCTGCTGCTGCACTATACCAGACAATAATTGTCTGGCCTGTACCGTCAGC
GTCATTGACGCTGCGCCCATAGTGCTTCCTGCTGCTCCCAAGAACCCAAGGAACAAAGCTCCTATTCCCA
CTGCTCTTTTTTCTCTCTGCACCACTCTTCTCTTTGCCTTGGTGGGTGCTACTCCTAATGGTTCAATTTT
TACTACTTTATATTTATATAATTCACTTCTCCAATTGTCCCTCATATCTCCTCCTCCAGGTCTGAAGATC
AGCGGCCGCTTGCTGTGCGGTGGTCTTACTTTTGTTTTGCTCTTCCTCTATCTTGTCTAAAGCTTCCTTG
GTGTCTTTTATCTCTATCCTTTGATGCACACAATAGAGGGTTGCTACTGTATTATATAATGATCTAAGTT
CTTCTGATCCTGTCTGAAGGGATGGTTGTAGCTGTCCCAGTATTTGTCTACAGCCTTCTGATGTTTCTAA
CAGGCCAGGATTAACTGCGAATCGTTCTAGCTCCCTGCTTGCCCATACTATATGTTTTAATTTATATTTT
TTCTTTCCCCCTGGCCTTAACCGAATTTTTTCCCATCGCGATCTAATTCTCCCCCGCTTAATACTGACGC
TCTCGCACCCATCTCTCTCCTTCTAGCCTCCGCTAGTCAAAATTTTTGGCGTACTCACCAGTCGCCGCCC
CTCGCCTCTTGCCGTGCGCGCTTCAGCAAGCCGAGTCCTGCGTCGAGAGAGCTCCTCTGGTTTCCCTTTC
GCTTTCAAGTCCCTGTTCGGGCGCCACTGCTAGAGATTTTCCACACTGACTAAAAGGGTCTGAGGGATCT
CTAGTTACCAGAGTCACACAACAGACGGGCACACACTACTTGAAGCACTCAAGGCAAGCTTTATTGAGGC
TTAAGCAGTGGGTTCCCTAGTTAGCCAGAGAGCTCCCAGGCTCAGATCTGGTCTAACCAGAGAGACCCCG
GTTCACTAAACGAGCTCTGCTTATATAGACCTCCCACCGTACACGCCTACCGCCCATTTGCGTCAATGGG
GCGGAGTTGTTACGACATTTTGGAAAGTCCCGTTGATTTTGGTGCCAAAACAAACTCCCATTGACGTCAA
TGGGGTGGAGACTTGGAAATCCCCGTGAGTCAAACCGCTATCCACGCCCATTGATGTACTGCCAAAACCG
CATCACCATGGTAATAGCGATGACTAATACGTAGATGTACTGCCAAGTAGGAAAGTCCCATAAGGTCATG
TACTGGGCATAATGCCAGGCGGGCCATTTACCGTCATTGACGTCAATAGGGGGCGTACTTGGCATATGAT
ACACTTGATGTACTGCCAAGTGGGCAGTTTACCGTAAATACTCCACCCATTGACGTCAATGGAAAGTCCC
TATTGGCGTTACTATGGGAACATACGTCATTATTGACGTCAATGGGCGGGGGTCGTTGGGCGGTCAGCCA
GGCGGGCCATTTACCGTAAGTTATGTAACGCGGAACTCCATATATGGGCTATGAACTAATGACCCCGTAA
TTGATTACTATTAATAACTAGTCAATAATCAATGTCAACATGGCGGTAATGTTGGACATGAGCCAATATA
AATGTACATATTATGATATGGATACAACGTATGCAATGGCCAAGCTTGCAGCTCCAGCTTTTGTTCCCTT
TAGTGAGGGTTAATTGCGCGCTTGGCGTAATCATGGTCATAGCTGTTTCCTGTGTGAAATTGTTATCCGC
TCACAATTCCACACAACATACGAGCCGGAAGCATAAAGTGTAAAGCCTGGGGTGCCTAATGAGTGAGCTA
ACTCACATTAATTGCGTTGCGCTCACTGCCCGCTTTCCAGTCGGGAAACCTGTCGTGCCAGCTGCATTAA
TGAATCGGCCAACGCGCGGGGAGAGGCGGTTTGCGTATTGGGCGCTCTTCCGCTTCCTCGCTCACTGACT
CGCTGCGCTCGGTCGTTCGGCTGCGGCGAGCGGTATCAGCTCACTCAAAGGCGGTAATACGGTTATCCAC
AGAATCAGGGGATAACGCAGGAAAGAACATGTGAGCAAAAGGCCAGCAAAAGGCCAGGAACCGTAAAAAG
GCCGCGTTGCTGGCGTTTTTCCATAGGCTCCGCCCCCCTGACGAGCATCACAAAAATCGACGCTCAAGTC
AGAGGTGGCGAAACCCGACAGGACTATAAAGATACCAGGCGTTTCCCCCTGGAAGCTCCCTCGTGCGCTC
TCCTGTTCCGACCCTGCCGCTTACCGGATACCTGTCCGCCTTTCTCCCTTCGGGAAGCGTGGCGCTTTCT
CATAGCTCACGCTGTAGGTATCTCAGTTCGGTGTAGGTCGTTCGCTCCAAGCTGGGCTGTGTGCACGAAC
CCCCCGTTCAGCCCGACCGCTGCGCCTTATCCGGTAACTATCGTCTTGAGTCCAACCCGGTAAGACACGA
CTTATCGCCACTGGCAGCAGCCACTGGTAACAGGATTAGCAGAGCGAGGTATGTAGGCGGTGCTACAGAG
TTCTTGAAGTGGTGGCCTAACTACGGCTACACTAGAAGAACAGTATTTGGTATCTGCGCTCTGCTGAAGC
CAGTTACCTTCGGAAAAAGAGTTGGTAGCTCTTGATCCGGCAAACAAACCACCGCTGGTAGCGGTGGTTT
TTTTGTTTGCAAGCAGCAGATTACGCGCAGAAAAAAAGGATCTCAAGAAGATCCTTTGATCTTTTCTACG
GGGTCTGACGCTCAGTGGAACGAAAACTCACGTTAAGGGATTTTGGTCATGAGATTATCAAAAAGGATCT
TCACCTAGATCCTTTTAAATTAAAAATGAAGTTTTAAATCAATCTAAAGTATATATGAGTAAACTTGGTC
TGACAGTTACCAATGCTTAATCAGTGAGGCACCTATCTCAGCGATCTGTCTATTTCGTTCATCCATAGTT
GCCTGACTCCCCGTCGTGTAGATAACTACGATACGGGAGGGCTTACCATCTGGCCCCAGTGCTGCAATGA
TACCGCGAGACCCACGCTCACCGGCTCCAGATTTATCAGCAATAAACCAGCCAGCCGGAAGGGCCGAGCG
CAGAAGTGGTCCTGCAACTTTATCCGCCTCCATCCAGTCTATTAATTGTTGCCGGGAAGCTAGAGTAAGT
AGTTCGCCAGTTAATAGTTTGCGCAACGTTGTTGCCATTGCTACAGGCATCGTGGTGTCACGCTCGTCGT
TTGGTATGGCTTCATTCAGCTCCGGTTCCCAACGATCAAGGCGAGTTACATGATCCCCCATGTTGTGCAA
AAAAGCGGTTAGCTCCTTCGGTCCTCCGATCGTTGTCAGAAGTAAGTTGGCCGCAGTGTTATCACTCATG
GTTATGGCAGCACTGCATAATTCTCTTACTGTCATGCCATCCGTAAGATGCTTTTCTGTGACTGGTGAGT
ACTCAACCAAGTCATTCTGAGAATAGTGTATGCGGCGACCGAGTTGCTCTTGCCCGGCGTCAATACGGGA
TAATACCGCGCCACATAGCAGAACTTTAAAAGTGCTCATCATTGGAAAACGTTCTTCGGGGCGAAAACTC
TCAAGGATCTTACCGCTGTTGAGATCCAGTTCGATGTAACCCACTCGTGCACCCAACTGATCTTCAGCAT
CTTTTACTTTCACCAGCGTTTCTGGGTGAGCAAAAACAGGAAGGCAAAATGCCGCAAAAAAGGGAATAAG
GGCGACACGGAAATGTTGAATACTCATACTCTTCCTTTTTCAATATTATTGAAGCATTTATCAGGGTTAT
TGTCTCATGAGCGGATACATATTTGAATGTATTTAGAAAAATAAACAAATAGGGGTTCCGCGCACATTTC
CCCGAAAAGTGCCACCTAAATTGTAAGCGTTAATATTTTGTTAAAATTCGCGTTAAATTTTTGTTAAATC
AGCTCATTTTTTAACCAATAGGCCGAAATCGGCAAAATCCCTTATAAATCAAAAGAATAGACCGAGATAG
GGT
[37 nt withheld, positions 6304-6340]
AAAGAACGTGGACTCCAACGTCAAAGG
[49 nt withheld, positions 6368-6416]
T
[91 nt withheld, positions 6418-6508]
G
[124 nt withheld, positions 6510-6633]
CCCATTCGCCATTCAGGCTGCGCAACTGTTGGGAAGGGCGATCGGTGCGGGCCTCTTCGCTATTACGCCA
GCTGGCGAAAGGGGGATGTGCTGCAAGGCGATTAAGTTGGGTAACGCCAGGGTTTTCCCAGTCACGACGT
TGTAAAACGACGGCCAGTGAGCGCGCGTAATACGACTCACTATAGGGCGAATTGGGTACGTCCCTAGGCC
TCCAAAAAAGCCTCCTCACTACTTCTGGAATAGCTCAGAGGCCGAGGCGGCCTCGGCCTCTGCATAAATA
AAAAAAATTAGTCAGCCATGGGGCGGAGAATGGGCGGAACTGGGCGGAGTTAGGGGCGGGATGGGCGGAG
TTAGGGGCGGGATAGCTAGAGCCAGACATGATAAGATACATTGATGAGTTTGGACAAACCACAACTAGAA
TGCAGTGAAAAAAATGCTTTATTTGTGAAATTTGTGATGCTATTGCTTTATTTGTAACCATTATAAGCTG
CAATAAACAAGTTCCTCTCACTCTCTGATATTCATTTCTTTGCAAGTTATAAATACTGAATAATAAGATG
ACATGAACTACTACTGCTAGAGATTTTCCACACTGACTAAAAGGGTCTGAGGGATCTCTAGTTACCAGAG
TCACACAACAGACGGGCACACACTACTTGAAGCACTCAAGGCAAGCTTTATTGAGGCTTAAGCAGTGGGT
TCCCTAGTTAGCCAGAGAGCTCCCAGGCTCAGATCTGGTCTAACCAGAGAGACCCAGTACAAGCAAAAAG
CAGATCTTGTCTTCGTTGGGAGTGAATTAGCCCTTCCAGTCCCCCCTTTTCTTTTAAAAAGTGGCTAAGA
TCTACAGCTGCCTTGTAAGTCATTGGTCTTAAAGGTACCGAGCTCGAATTCCAGGCGGGGAGGCGGCCCA
AAGGGAGATCCGACTCGTCTGAGGGCGAAGGCGAAGACGCGGAAGAGGCCGCAGAGCCGGCAGCAGGCCG
CGGGAAGGAAGGTCCGCTGGATTGAGGGCCGAAGGGACGTAGCAGAAGGACGTCCCGCGCAGAATCCAGG
TGGCAACACAGGCGAGCAGCCATGGAAAGGACGTCAGCTTCCCCGACAACACCACGGAATTGTCAGTGCC
CAACAGCCGAGCCCCTGTCCAGCAGCGGGCAAGGCAGGCGGCGATGAGTTCCGCCGTGGCAATAGGGAGG
GGGAAAGCGAAAGTCCCGGAAAGGAGCTGACAGGTGGTGGCAATGCCCCAACCAGTGGGGGTTGCGTCAG
CAAACACAGTGCACACCACGCCACGTTGCCTGACAACGGGCCACAACTCCTCATAAAGAGACAGCAACCA
GGATTTATACAAGGAGGAGAAAATGAAAGCCATACGGGAAGCAATAGCATGATACAAAGGCATTAAAGCA
GCGTATCCACATAGCGTAAAAGGAGCAACATAGTTAAGAATACCAGTCAATCTTTCACAAATTTTGTAAT
CCAGAGGTTGATTGTCGACTCTAGACTCGACTCTAGAGGATCCCCCTGTTCCACCTCTTGAAGGCTATGT
AGGCCACAAGGCCCACAACCACAGCAGCCAGGATGGAGCAATAGACAGGGATGAGGTTGTCGGTGGTGCC
TCGGGTCACCACGGGCTGGGAGCTGCCCATCACTGTGGTCACCACACCTGCCACCGTGCTGGCTATGAGG
TCTTGTTCTGGAGGTGCCTCAGGCTCCTGGGTGCTGGGGGCTGTGCTGTCCGAGCCCTCTGGGGGTGTGG
ACCGTGTAATCCAACGGCCAGGGATCTCCTCGCACTCGGCGTCGGCCCAGCGTGTGCACTCGCGGAGCTG
GCGCTCGGTGTCCTCGCACACGGTGCAGGGCAGGCACGGGTCCACGTGGTTGGCCTCGTCGGAATACGTG
CCGTCGGGGCACTCCTCGCACACGGTGTTCTGCTTGTCCTGGCAGGAGAACACGAGGCCCGAGCCCGCCT
CGCACACGCGGCACGCCTCGCAGCGCCCAGTCGTCTCATCCTGGTAGTAGCCGTAGGCGCAGCGGCACAC
GGCGTCGTCGGCCTCCACGCACGGCGCCGACATGCTCTGGAGCCCCACGCACTCGGTGCACGGCTTGCAC
GGCTCGGTCGCGCTCACCACGTCGGAGAACGTCACGCTGTCCAGGCAGGGCTCACACACGGTCTGGTTGG
CTCCACAAGGCTGGGCCACACCCTCGCCCAGGTTGCAGGCTTTGCAGCACTCACCGCTGTGTGTGTACAG
GCCTGTGGGGCATGCCTCCTTGGCACCTCCAAGGGACACCCCCAGAAGCAGCAACAGCAGCAGGCGCGGC
CCGTCCATGGCGCGGCCGGTGGCACCTGCCCCCATCGCCCGCCTCCCGCGGCAGCGCTCGACTTCCAGCT
CGGTCCGCTTTGCGGACTGATGGGGCTGCGCTGCGCTGCGCTCCAGCGCCCCCCCTGCCCGCCGGAGCTG
GCCGCGGCCCGAATTCCTGCAGCCCGGGGGATCCCCCTGGGGAGAGAGGTCGGTGATTCGGTCAACGAGG
GAGCCGACTGCCGACGTGCGCTCCGGAGGCTTGCAGAATGCGGAACACCGCGCGGGCAGGAACAGGGCCC
ACACTACCGCCCCACACCCCGCCTCCCGCACCGCCCCTTCCCGGCCGCTGCTCTCGGCGCGCCCTGCTGA
GCAGCCGCTATTGGCCACAGCCCATCGCGGTCGGCGCGCTGCCATTGCTCCCTGGCGCTGTCCGTCTGCG
AGGGTACTAGTGAGACGTGCGGCTTCCGTTTGTCACGTCCGGCACGCCGCGAACCGCAAGGAACCTTCCC
GACTTAGGGGCGGAGCAGGAAGCGTCGCCGGGGGGCCCACAAGGGTAGCGGCGAAGATCCGGGTGACGCT
GCGAACGGACGTGAAGAATGTGCGAGACCCAGGGTCGGCGCCGCTGCGTTTCCCGGAACCACGCCCAGAG
CAGCCGCGTCCCTGCGCAAACCCAGGGCTGCCTTGGAAAAGGCGCAACCCCAACCCCGTGGAATTCGATA
TCAAGCTTCTCGAGGGTAGGCGTGTACGGTGGGAGGCCTATATAAGCAGAGCTCGTTTAGTGAACCGTCA
GATCGCCTGGAGACGCCATCCACGCTGTTTTGACCTCCATAGAAGACACCGGGACCGATCCAGCCTCCGC
GGAATTCACC
Features (pLannotate 1.2.2; 34 found; start..end, strand, type, name):
      1..720     +  CDS            EGFP: the original enhanced GFP (Yang et al., 1996) mammalian codon-optimized
   1279..1298    +  misc_feature   MCS (fragment): pBluescript multiple cloning site
   1326..1460    -  polyA_signal   SV40 poly(A) signal: SV40 polyadenylation signal
   1483..1567    -  CDS            large T antigen (fragment): large T antigen from SV40 (simian virus 40)
   1597..1714    -  misc_feature   cPPT/CTS: central polypurine tract and central termination sequence of HIV-1
   1733..1833    -  CDS            Rev (fragment): human immunodeficiency virus 1 (HIV-1) Rev protein; rev; enhances nuclear export of unspliced and incompletely spliced viral mRNAs
   2210..2443    -  misc_feature   RRE: The Rev response element (RRE) of HIV-1 allows for Rev-dependent mRNA export from the nucleus to the cytoplasm.
   2589..2952    -  CDS            HIV-1 gag (fragment): gag protein from human immunodeficiency virus 1; gag
   2936..3061    -  misc_feature   HIV-1 Ψ: packaging signal of human immunodeficiency virus type 1
   3108..3288    -  LTR            5' LTR (truncated): truncated 5' long terminal repeat (LTR) from HIV-1
   3303..3506    -  promoter       CMV promoter: human cytomegalovirus (CMV) immediate early promoter
   3507..3886    -  enhancer       CMV enhancer: human cytomegalovirus immediate early enhancer
   3987..4005    -  promoter       T3 promoter: promoter for bacteriophage T3 RNA polymerase
   4050..4066    -  protein_bind   lac operator: The lac repressor binds to the lac operator to inhibit transcription in E. coli. This inhibition can be relieved by adding lactose or isopropyl-β-D-thiogalactopyranoside (IPTG). lac repressor encoded by lacI
   4074..4104    -  promoter       lac promoter: promoter for the E. coli lac operon
   4119..4140    -  protein_bind   CAP binding site: CAP binding activates transcription in the presence of cAMP. E. coli catabolite activator protein
   4153..4245    -  CDS            lacI (fragment): lac repressor; lacI; The lac repressor binds to the lac operator to inhibit transcription in E. coli. This inhibition can be relieved by adding lactose or isopropyl-β-D-thiogalactopyranoside (IPTG).
   4428..5016    -  rep_origin     ori: high-copy-number ColE1/pMB1/pBR322/pUC origin of replication
   5187..6047    -  CDS            AmpR: β-lactamase; bla; confers resistance to ampicillin, carbenicillin, and related antibiotics
   6048..6152    -  promoter       AmpR promoter: bla
   6205..6633    -  rep_origin     f1 ori (sequence partly withheld): f1 bacteriophage origin of replication; arrow indicates direction of (+) strand synthesis
   6638..6793    -  CDS            lacZα (fragment): LacZα fragment of β-galactosidase; lacZ fragment
   6801..6819    +  promoter       T7 promoter: promoter for bacteriophage T7 RNA polymerase
   6840..6975    -  rep_origin     SV40 ori: SV40 origin of replication
   7015..7136    -  polyA_signal   SV40 poly(A) signal: SV40 polyadenylation signal
   7208..7441    -  LTR            3' LTR (ΔU3): self-inactivating 3' long terminal repeat (LTR) from HIV-1
   7443..7511    -  CDS            nef (fragment): NEF_HV1Z2 - Experimental evidence at protein level: Swiss-Prot protein existence level 1. Extracellular Nef protein targets CD4(+) T-lymphocytes for apoptosis by interacting with CXCR4 surface receptors. From Human immunodeficiency virus type 1 group M subtype D (isolate Z2/CDC-Z34) (HIV-1).
   7528..8116    -  misc_feature   WPRE: woodchuck hepatitis virus posttranscriptional regulatory element
   8130..8148    -  misc_feature   MCS (fragment): pUC18/19 multiple cloning site
   8151..8978    -  CDS            NGFR (fragment): TNR16_HUMAN - Also known as TNFRSF16. Experimental evidence at protein level: Swiss-Prot protein existence level 1. Low affinity receptor which can bind to NGF, BDNF, NTF3, and NTF4. Forms a heterodimeric receptor with SORCS2 that binds the precursor forms of NGF, BDNF and NTF3 with high affinity, and has much lower affinity for mature NGF and BDNF (PubMed:24908487). Plays an important role in differentiation and survival of specific neuronal populations during development (By similarity). Can mediate cell survival as well as cell death of neural cells. Plays a role in the inactivation of RHOA
   9093..9117    -  misc_feature   MCS (fragment): pBluescript multiple cloning site
   9120..9630    -  promoter       hPGK promoter: human phosphoglycerate kinase 1 promoter
   9633..9656    +  misc_feature   MCS (fragment): pBluescript multiple cloning site
   9658..9696    +  promoter       minimal CMV promoter: human cytomegalovirus (CMV) immediate early promoter
