[The description below was written by a language model from this plasmid's Addgene catalogue record and pLannotate feature annotations shown in this document.]
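Description:
AB.pCCL.sin.cPPT.GFP.miR-572.sensor.PGK.dNGFR.WPRE is a third-generation-style, self-inactivating HIV-1 lentiviral transfer plasmid that reports the activity of human miR-572. It is maintained in E. coli through a high-copy ColE1/pUC origin with ampicillin resistance, and the backbone also carries an f1 origin and an SV40 origin. The viral genome is transcribed from a chimeric CMV enhancer/promoter fused to a truncated 5' LTR. It includes the Ψ packaging signal with a partial gag fragment, the RRE for Rev-dependent nuclear export, the cPPT/CTS, a WPRE to enhance transcript expression, and a ΔU3 3' LTR that disables LTR promoter activity after integration.

The payload is a divergent two-reporter unit. The annotated human PGK promoter sits back to back with a minimal CMV promoter. PGK drives a truncated NGFR (dNGFR) surface marker in one direction, and the minimal CMV element points toward EGFP in the other. That EGFP transcript ends at an SV40 polyadenylation signal lying antisense to the viral genome. The 171 bp miR-572 sensor insert, cloned between NheI and AgeI sites, is not annotated as a feature. It presumably lies in the unannotated region downstream of EGFP, but the record does not give its position.

In such a design, a cell with active miR-572 would repress GFP while dNGFR stays unaffected. dNGFR then serves as an internal control for transduction and expression, so the GFP-to-NGFR ratio indicates miRNA activity. The plasmid comes from a microRNA sensor and decoy library built for high-throughput assessment of miRNA activity. The sequenced record (9,793 nt) is somewhat longer than the catalogue size of 9,480 bp.
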