Addgene plasmid #85914: AB.pCCL.sin.cPPT.GFP.miR-572.sensor.PGK.dNGFR.WPRE
Purpose: Sensor Plasmid
Depositing lab: Brian Brown. Depositing organization: Icahn School of Medicine at Mount Sinai. Publication: High-throughput assessment of microRNA activity and function using microRNA sensor and decoy libraries. Mullokandov G, Baccarini A, Ruzo A, Jayaprakash AD, Tung N, Israelow B, Evans MJ, Sachidanandam R, Brown BD. Nat Methods. 2012 Jul 1;9(8):840-6. doi: 10.1038/nmeth.2078. PubMed 22751203.
Backbone
  Vector backbone: AB.pCCL.sin.cPPT.GFP.PGK.dNGFR.WPRE
  Backbone size w/o insert (bp): 9309
  Total vector size (bp): 9480
  Vector type: Lentiviral
  Selectable markers: eGFP , NGFR
Growth in bacteria
  Bacterial resistance: Ampicillin, 100 μg/mL
  Growth temperature: 37°C
  Growth strain: NEB Stable
  Copy number: High Copy
Gene/Insert
  Gene/Insert name: miR-572 Sensor
  Species: H. sapiens (human)
  Insert size (bp): 171
  Entrez Gene: MIR572 (a.k.a. MIRN572, hsa-mir-572)
  Promoter: PGK
  Cloning method: Restriction Enzyme; 5′ cloning site NheI (not destroyed); 3′ cloning site AgeI (not destroyed)
  Sequencing primers: 5′ AACAGACATACAAACTAAAG
Terms and licenses: Academic/Nonprofit Terms; Industry Terms: Not Available to Industry
How to cite: AB.pCCL.sin.cPPT.GFP.miR-572.sensor.PGK.dNGFR.WPRE was a gift from Brian Brown (Addgene plasmid # 85914 ; http://n2t.net/addgene:85914 ; RRID:Addgene_85914)
