>Addgene plasmid #85914 | AB.pCCL.sin.cPPT.GFP.miR-572.sensor.PGK.dNGFR.WPRE | depositor partial sequence | sequence record 167406 | AB.pCCL.sin.cPPT.GFP.miR-572.sensor.PGK.dNGFR.WPRE sequence 595 bps
TCGATCACGAGACTAGCCTCGAGAGATCTGATCATAATCAGCCATACCACATTTGTAGAGGTTTTACTTG
CTTTAAAAAACCTCCCACACCTCCCCCTGAACCTGAAACATAAAATGAATGCAATTGTTGTTGTTAACTT
GTTTATTGCAGCTTATAATGGTTACAAATAAGGCAATAGCATCACAAATTTCACAAATAAGGCATTTTTT
TCACTGCATTCTAGTTTTGGTTTGTCCAAACTCATCAATGTATCTTATCATGTCTGGATCTCAAATCCCT
CGGAAGCTGCGCCTGTCATCGAATTCCTGCAGCCCGGTGCATGACTAAGCTAGTACCGGTGTCCGCTCGG
CGGTGGCCCAGTCCGCTCGGCGGTGGCCCAGTCCGCTCGGCGGTGGCCCAGTCCGCTCGGCGGTGGCCCA
GTCCGCTCGGCGGTGGCCCAGTCCGCTCGGCGGTGGCCCAGCTACGACGATTGGTACTCCCCAGTTAAGG
TCGGCTAGCCGACCTTAACTGGGGAGTACTGGTCGACGTAGCCGCCCAATTAATGTCTGTTGATCGCCCA
TTAATGTCTGTTGATCGCCCAATTAATGTCTGTTG
